Addgene plasmid #227174: pWormgate2-myo-3p-mCherry-P2A-flag-UltraID
Purpose: For organ-specific expression of separated mCherry and UltraID in the body-wall muscle and neighboring vulval muscle cells of C. elegans.
Depositing lab: Yimon Aye. Depositing organization: Swiss Federal Institute of Technology (EPFL). Publication: Organ-specific electrophile responsivity mapping in live C. elegans. Liu J, Kulkarni A, Gao YQ, Urul DA, Hamelin R, Novotny BA, Long MJC, Aye Y. Cell. 2024 Dec 26;187(26):7450-7469.e29. doi: 10.1016/j.cell.2024.10.014. Epub 2024 Nov 5. PubMed 39504959.
Backbone
  Vector backbone: pWormgate2
  Backbone size w/o insert (bp): 3276
  Total vector size (bp): 7252
  Vector type: Worm Expression
Growth in bacteria
  Bacterial resistance: Ampicillin, 100 μg/mL
  Growth temperature: 37°C
  Growth strain: DH5alpha
  Growth instructions: The depositing lab recommends XL10-Gold strain for expression.
  Copy number: High Copy
Gene/Insert
  Gene/Insert name: mCherry::P2A::UltraID
  Promoter: myo-3
  Cloning method: Unknown
  Sequencing primers: 5′ M13 reverse
Terms and licenses: Academic/Nonprofit Terms; Industry Terms: Not Available to Industry
How to cite: pWormgate2-myo-3p-mCherry-P2A-flag-UltraID was a gift from Yimon Aye (Addgene plasmid # 227174 ; http://n2t.net/addgene:227174 ; RRID:Addgene_227174)
