[The description below was written by a language model from this plasmid's Addgene catalogue record and pLannotate feature annotations shown in this document.]
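Description:
pWormgate2-myo-3p-mCherry-P2A-flag-UltraID is a C. elegans expression plasmid of about 7.25 kb built on the pWormgate2 backbone. It is propagated in E. coli as a high-copy plasmid through a ColE1/pUC-type origin and selected with ampicillin via the bla (AmpR) gene and its own promoter. Remnants of standard cloning-vector sequence are also annotated (lac promoter, operator and CAP site, and fragments of lacI, rop and bom). These play no evident role in worm expression.

The payload is a single open reading frame driven by the myo-3 promoter, which directs expression in body-wall muscle and the neighbouring vulval muscle cells. The promoter is not annotated in the feature tables, but it presumably occupies the roughly 2.5 kb of unannotated sequence upstream of mCherry. The mCherry coding sequence is followed by a P2A ribosomal-skipping peptide and a FLAG-tagged UltraID, so the red fluorescent marker and the enzyme are produced from one transcript as separate proteins. The annotation software labels the UltraID region as a BioID2 fragment. This is consistent with UltraID being a compact promiscuous biotin ligase derived from the Aquifex aeolicus enzyme. A short match to C. elegans aex-5 lies downstream of the coding region and may reflect worm genomic sequence used as 3′ regulatory sequence, though the record does not identify a 3′ UTR.

The construct is intended for organ-specific expression of a proximity-biotinylation enzyme in muscle, with mCherry reporting where it is expressed. The depositor sequence and the repository's sequencing result differ by eight nucleotides in length, apparently within the region downstream of UltraID, but otherwise share the same feature layout.
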