Features (pLannotate 1.2.2; 12 found; start..end, strand, type, name):
   2530..3390    +  CDS            mCherry: mCherry is a basic (constitutively fluorescent) red fluorescent protein published in 2004, derived from Discosoma sp.. It is reported to be a very rapidly-maturing monomer with low acid sensitivity.
   3487..3996    +  CDS            BioID2 (fragment): promiscuous R40G mutant of a biotin protein ligase from Aquifex aeolicus (Kim et al., 2016)
   4574..4669    +  CDS            aex-5 (fragment): AEX5_CAEEL - Also known as kpc-3 From Caenorhabditis elegans.
   4797..4832    +  CDS            rop (fragment): Rop protein, which maintains plasmids at low copy number; rop
   4934..5033    +  misc_feature   bom (fragment): basis of mobility region from pBR322
   5131..5235    +  promoter       AmpR promoter: bla
   5236..6096    +  CDS            AmpR: β-lactamase; bla; confers resistance to ampicillin, carbenicillin, and related antibiotics
   6267..6855    +  rep_origin     ori: high-copy-number ColE1/pMB1/pBR322/pUC origin of replication
   7038..7130    +  CDS            lacI (fragment): lac repressor; lacI; The lac repressor binds to the lac operator to inhibit transcription in E. coli. This inhibition can be relieved by adding lactose or isopropyl-β-D-thiogalactopyranoside (IPTG).
   7143..7164    +  protein_bind   CAP binding site: CAP binding activates transcription in the presence of cAMP. E. coli catabolite activator protein
   7179..7209    +  promoter       lac promoter: promoter for the E. coli lac operon
   7217..7233    +  protein_bind   lac operator: The lac repressor binds to the lac operator to inhibit transcription in E. coli. This inhibition can be relieved by adding lactose or isopropyl-β-D-thiogalactopyranoside (IPTG). lac repressor encoded by lacI
>Addgene plasmid #227174 | pWormgate2-myo-3p-mCherry-P2A-flag-UltraID | depositor full sequence | sequence record 445698 | pWormgate2-myo-3p-mCherry-P2A-flag-UltraID sequence 7252 bps
ATGACCATGATTACGCCAAGCTTAGTGATTATAGTCTCTGTTTTCGTTAATTTTGAATTTTGCTTGATAA
GGCTGCAACAAAGATCAGGTTGACATATATTTTCAGTAATTTATTTTAACCTGTACTCTATCACTGCCGG
CTATAATAAGTTCTTGAATAAAATAATTTTCCCGACAAAACATGAGTATTTCTTTCGAAAATAAAAGTGC
AGGCTAATTAGAGATTATTCTGTAATTAACTGCATAATTTGTCACGTGCCATAGTTTTACATTCCACTAC
GTCATAGTTCTTAAAATACTAATCTCCTGAAAATAGAAGTAGGTGAAGAAAGTTTAATTATCAGTTCTAA
AATGACAATTGATCTTTGGAATATGTTCTGAAACTACCGATCATTGAACAGATGCTATTTGAATGATATA
GAATTGTATATTTGCAATTTCTGAAACGCGTTCTTAAAGGCACACAGATTAATTCAAAAGGGTCTGGCCG
CAAAAAGGTTTATGGTGGCCGATTTTGAGTTTTGTGTGTGATTGCTTTTTCACAATCAGTGTTTTCAGGA
TTATGTGATGAACTAGATCTTCAAGTTTCGTTACATTTCATATGTTTTCGGAACTCACGAAGTACATATT
GGGTATTGTGCTCAAAAAATTCAGCAATCAGCTTCGCTCCGCTGACTTTAGAACCCAAAAAAATAGTATG
GCCAAACTGACTGTGTTACGATCATTTCAATTTTTCAATACATATTTAAGATTTCTAAGAGTAAGAAGGT
CAAAAACTGTTCTGGAATACATATATATTTTTCAGGTTACAATTAGTCAAAAAGTGCACTGAAATATACG
TTTTAATTTCACGAATAACCCAATTAGTTCAATGTATTTTTGGTCAACCAACGTTAAAGTTTGGCTTCCA
ACCAATTATCATTTCTGATCAACCACAATGTTTTTTCTTTATCTGCAAGTTAATTTTTTATTTTTATCCA
GATGTTTGGCATATTTTTCAATTCTTCACTAGCGCCCACTTCTTGCACTTCCGGCGCCCTGAATCTAATG
CATCTGTTGCAAGAATTGAAAGACCAATCAACACATTGTTTTCTTCACGAGATACTGAAGAAAATGAATA
AAAACAGAGAAAAAGAGCCATGTGATTAGTGACAACTGTTGCTAACAGATACCATAGCTTGGACTTGGTA
CGTGATGGCAACGTATGGGTCAACAAAAATGATTGCAGAGGGGGTGCAAAACAGTCAAGTCGAGAAAATA
TGAAAAACAGAAAACAAAGAACAGAAAAATGGGTTTGAGAGTCAGTATAATTTATAAAAGAAAAATTGTA
CATAGAAATTAACCATTTTTGTAGAAGAAGTTATTTTTCAAGCATCGTTAAAAATTATTCAAAGCACCTT
ATTTCATATTTAATTTTAAACATGGTTAAATGAACAACACGGTGCGCAATCAGGAAAACTTGAAATCTGA
AACTGTTGTTGTGATCTTCTTCGCAACTGTTCAGATAGCACTAGTGTAATGTTAAGAGTGCGCGAATATA
ATGGAATATAATGGATCACACCTCCTGCCATCAGGTAAACGTCTCTGTTATCACATATTTCCAACTATTA
AATTTTTACCTTTTACAGTTTTACATTTTTTTGAAAAAAGTAACTTTTTGTCTTCAAAATCCCTGACGAA
AATATCAAATATTTTAATCGAGACTGCAGAGGAACCGATTGATGATTTGGAAAATCCAGCTTTACCTGTG
TAAGAACTGAAAAGTTTCATAACCCTAGGGTATTCCCAGTTACATTCCCCACTGGCTAACAATAGCACCC
AGTTTTTCATCACCTTTCTTCAAATTTCTCGGCGATTTGTTAAAAACAAAATTTGTGTCCCTTCTCTGAT
ATCTCTATGTCTCTAAACACAAGTTCATCGGAAAACGAAGGAGGGTAGGTGTTGGTTGGGCTCCCGAAGT
GAAAATAGAAGAGCAAGAATAGAATATTAGAGAGAGAGTGCAGAGAGGGCGGGATAGCTCCCGGGATTCC
GTTTTCTTCTTCTTTATCTTCAACGATGATGTGTGTGCGTGTTGTATAGATTCTGTTGCTCCCCCACAAC
TCGCTCCGAAGGCTCAATACAATTCAATTGATATTGGAGGAGAGCCTACCGGAGTGGGAGGATAAGAAGA
AACATAAGAAGAAGAAGAAGAAGAAGCATGCTTCTGGTTTTTGATGCTATGAAAACGGCACAAAAAGATG
ATTGAGGTCCCTTTTCAATACCTTCTCTCATCTTTCAAATCCCATTGAAACCTAAAACTTCTCACCACGC
TTTACCATTGTTCTCCAAAAACTTATAGCAATGTCTATAACTTTTTTATCTCTGAAAAGCAGTGTTCCAT
TTTTCTTTTTCCTATTTTATTTCAATTGTTTCTCACATTTCGTTTGGATTCTTTGCTTGTCAACCAGCTT
CTTCTTCCACTTTTACCGTCTAATTTTCAGGGCAGGGAGCCATCAAACCCACGACCACTAGATCCATCTA
GAAGCTAGCATGGTCTCAAAGGGTGAAGAAGATAACATGGCAATTATTAAAGAGTTTATGCGTTTCAAGG
TGCATATGGAGGGATCTGTCAATGGGCATGAGTTTGAAATTGAAGGTGAAGGAGAAGGCCGACCATATGA
GGGAACACAAACCGCAAAACTAAAGGTAAGTTTAAACATATATATACTAACTAACCCTGATTATTTAAAT
TTTCAGGTAACTAAAGGCGGACCATTACCATTCGCCTGGGACATCCTCTCTCCACAGTTCATGTATGGAA
GTAAAGCTTATGTTAAACATCCGGCAGATATACCAGATTATTTGAAACTTTCATTCCCGGAGGGTTTTAA
GTGGGAACGCGTAATGAATTTTGAAGACGGAGGAGTTGTTACAGTGACGCAAGACTCAAGGTAAGTTTAA
ACAGTTCGGTACTAACTAACCATACATATTTAAATTTTCAGCCTCCAAGATGGAGAATTTATTTATAAAG
TCAAACTTCGAGGAACGAATTTCCCCTCGGATGGACCTGTTATGCAGAAGAAGACTATGGGATGGGAAGC
TTCAAGTGAAAGAATGTACCCTGAAGACGGTGCTCTTAAGGGAGAGATTAAACAACGTCTTAAATTGAAA
GATGGAGGACATTACGATGCTGAGGTAAGTTTAAACATGATTTTACTAACTAACTAATCTGATTTAAATT
TTCAGGTGAAGACAACTTACAAAGCCAAAAAACCAGTTCAGCTGCCAGGAGCGTACAATGTTAATATTAA
ACTGGATATCACCTCCCACAACGAGGATTACACTATCGTTGAGCAATATGAAAGAGCTGAAGGGCGGCAC
TCGACAGGTGGCATGGATGAATTGTATAAGAGCGGAGCTACTAACTTCAGCCTGCTGAAGCAGGCTGGAG
ACGTGGAGGAGAACCCTGGACCTGGCAGCGATTATAAAGACGATGACGACAAGGACTTCAAGAACCTGAT
CTGGCTGAAGGAGGTGGACAGCACCCAGGAGAGACTGAAGGAGTGGAACGTGTCCTACGGCACCGCCCTG
GTGGCCGACAGACAGACCAAGGGCAGAGGCGGCCCGGGCAGAAAGTGGCTGAGCCAGGAGGGCGGCCTGT
ACTTCAGCTTCCTGCTGAACCCCAAGGAGTTCGAGAACCTGCTGCAGCTGCCCCTGGTGCTGGGCCTGAG
CGTGAGCGAGGCCCTGGAGGAGATCACCGAGATCCCCTTCAGCCTGAAGTGGCCCAACGACGTGTACTTC
CAGGAGAAGAAGGTGAGCGGCGTGCTGTGCGAGCTGAGCAAGGACAAGCTGATCGTGGGCATCGGCATCA
ACGTGAACCAGAGAGAGATCCCCGAGGAGATCAAGGACAGAGCCACCACCCTGTACGAGATCACCGGCAA
GGACTGGGACAGAAAGGAGGTGCTGCTGAAGGTGCTGAAGAGAATCAGCGAGAACCTGAAGAAGTTCAAG
GAGAAGTAAGAGCTCCGCATCGGCCGCTGTCATCAGATCGCCATCTCGCGCCCGTGCCTCTGACTTCTAA
GTCCAATTACTCTTCAACATCCCTACATGCTCTTTCTCCCTGTGCTCCCACCCCCTATTTTTGTTATTAT
CAAAAAAACTTCTTCTTAATTTCTTTGTTTTTTAGCTTCTTTTAAGTCACCTCTAACAATGAAATTGTGT
AGATTCAAAAATAGAATTAATTCGTAATAAAAAGTCGAAAAAAATTGTGCTCCCTCCCCCCATTAATAAT
AATTCTATCCCAAAATCTACACAATGTTCTGTGTACACTTCTTATGTTTTTTTTACTTCTGATAAATTTT
TTTTGAAACATCATAGAAAAAACCGCACACAAAATACCTTATCATATGTTACGTTTCAGTTTATGACCGC
AATTTTTATTTCTTCGCACGTCTGGGCCTCTCATGACGTCAAATCATGCTCATCGTGAAAAAGTTTTGGA
GTATTTTTGGAATTTTTCAATCAAGTGAAAGTTTATGAAATTAATTTTCCTGCTTTTGCTTTTTGGGGGT
TTCCCCTATTGTTTGTCAAGAGTTTCGAGGACGGCGTTTTTCTTGCTAAAATCACAAGTATTGATGAGCA
CGATGCAAGAAAGATCGGAAGAAGGTTTGGGTTTGAGGCTCAGTGGAAGGTGAGTAGAAGTTGATAATTT
GAAAGTGGAGTAGTGTCTATGGGGTTTTTGCCTTAAATGACAGAATACATTCCCAATATACCAAACATAA
CTGTTTCCTACTAGTCGGCCGTACGGGCCCTTTCGTCTCGCGCGTTTCGGTGATGACGGTGAAAACCTCT
GACACATGCAGCTCCCGGAGACGGTCACAGCTTGTCTGTAAGCGGATGCCGGGAGCAGACAAGCCCGTCA
GGGCGCGTCAGCGGGTGTTGGCGGGTGTCGGGGCTGGCTTAACTATGCGGCATCAGAGCAGATTGTACTG
AGAGTGCACCATATGCGGTGTGAAATACCGCACAGATGCGTAAGGAGAAAATACCGCATCAGGCGGCCTT
AAGGGCCTCGTGATACGCCTATTTTTATAGGTTAATGTCATGATAATAATGGTTTCTTAGACGTCAGGTG
GCACTTTTCGGGGAAATGTGCGCGGAACCCCTATTTGTTTATTTTTCTAAATACATTCAAATATGTATCC
GCTCATGAGACAATAACCCTGATAAATGCTTCAATAATATTGAAAAAGGAAGAGTATGAGTATTCAACAT
TTCCGTGTCGCCCTTATTCCCTTTTTTGCGGCATTTTGCCTTCCTGTTTTTGCTCACCCAGAAACGCTGG
TGAAAGTAAAAGATGCTGAAGATCAGTTGGGTGCACGAGTGGGTTACATCGAACTGGATCTCAACAGCGG
TAAGATCCTTGAGAGTTTTCGCCCCGAAGAACGTTTTCCAATGATGAGCACTTTTAAAGTTCTGCTATGT
GGCGCGGTATTATCCCGTATTGACGCCGGGCAAGAGCAACTCGGTCGCCGCATACACTATTCTCAGAATG
ACTTGGTTGAGTACTCACCAGTCACAGAAAAGCATCTTACGGATGGCATGACAGTAAGAGAATTATGCAG
TGCTGCCATAACCATGAGTGATAACACTGCGGCCAACTTACTTCTGACAACGATCGGAGGACCGAAGGAG
CTAACCGCTTTTTTGCACAACATGGGGGATCATGTAACTCGCCTTGATCGTTGGGAACCGGAGCTGAATG
AAGCCATACCAAACGACGAGCGTGACACCACGATGCCTGTAGCAATGGCAACAACGTTGCGCAAACTATT
AACTGGCGAACTACTTACTCTAGCTTCCCGGCAACAATTAATAGACTGGATGGAGGCGGATAAAGTTGCA
GGACCACTTCTGCGCTCGGCCCTTCCGGCTGGCTGGTTTATTGCTGATAAATCTGGAGCCGGTGAGCGTG
GGTCTCGCGGTATCATTGCAGCACTGGGGCCAGATGGTAAGCCCTCCCGTATCGTAGTTATCTACACGAC
GGGGAGTCAGGCAACTATGGATGAACGAAATAGACAGATCGCTGAGATAGGTGCCTCACTGATTAAGCAT
TGGTAACTGTCAGACCAAGTTTACTCATATATACTTTAGATTGATTTAAAACTTCATTTTTAATTTAAAA
GGATCTAGGTGAAGATCCTTTTTGATAATCTCATGACCAAAATCCCTTAACGTGAGTTTTCGTTCCACTG
AGCGTCAGACCCCGTAGAAAAGATCAAAGGATCTTCTTGAGATCCTTTTTTTCTGCGCGTAATCTGCTGC
TTGCAAACAAAAAAACCACCGCTACCAGCGGTGGTTTGTTTGCCGGATCAAGAGCTACCAACTCTTTTTC
CGAAGGTAACTGGCTTCAGCAGAGCGCAGATACCAAATACTGTCCTTCTAGTGTAGCCGTAGTTAGGCCA
CCACTTCAAGAACTCTGTAGCACCGCCTACATACCTCGCTCTGCTAATCCTGTTACCAGTGGCTGCTGCC
AGTGGCGATAAGTCGTGTCTTACCGGGTTGGACTCAAGACGATAGTTACCGGATAAGGCGCAGCGGTCGG
GCTGAACGGGGGGTTCGTGCACACAGCCCAGCTTGGAGCGAACGACCTACACCGAACTGAGATACCTACA
GCGTGAGCATTGAGAAAGCGCCACGCTTCCCGAAGGGAGAAAGGCGGACAGGTATCCGGTAAGCGGCAGG
GTCGGAACAGGAGAGCGCACGAGGGAGCTTCCAGGGGGAAACGCCTGGTATCTTTATAGTCCTGTCGGGT
TTCGCCACCTCTGACTTGAGCGTCGATTTTTGTGATGCTCGTCAGGGGGGCGGAGCCTATGGAAAAACGC
CAGCAACGCGGCCTTTTTACGGTTCCTGGCCTTTTGCTGGCCTTTTGCTCACATGTTCTTTCCTGCGTTA
TCCCCTGATTCTGTGGATAACCGTATTACCGCCTTTGAGTGAGCTGATACCGCTCGCCGCAGCCGAACGA
CCGAGCGCAGCGAGTCAGTGAGCGAGGAAGCGGAAGAGCGCCCAATACGCAAACCGCCTCTCCCCGCGCG
TTGGCCGATTCATTAATGCAGCTGGCACGACAGGTTTCCCGACTGGAAAGCGGGCAGTGAGCGCAACGCA
ATTAATGTGAGTTAGCTCACTCATTAGGCACCCCAGGCTTTACACTTTATGCTTCCGGCTCGTATGTTGT
GTGGAATTGTGAGCGGATAACAATTTCACACAGGAAACAGCT
