Features (pLannotate 1.2.2; 12 found; start..end, strand, type, name):
   2530..3390    +  CDS            mCherry: mCherry is a basic (constitutively fluorescent) red fluorescent protein published in 2004, derived from Discosoma sp.. It is reported to be a very rapidly-maturing monomer with low acid sensitivity.
   3487..3996    +  CDS            BioID2 (fragment): promiscuous R40G mutant of a biotin protein ligase from Aquifex aeolicus (Kim et al., 2016)
   4510..4662    +  CDS            aex-5 (fragment): AEX5_CAEEL - Also known as kpc-3 From Caenorhabditis elegans.
   4789..4824    +  CDS            rop (fragment): Rop protein, which maintains plasmids at low copy number; rop
   4926..5025    +  misc_feature   bom (fragment): basis of mobility region from pBR322
   5123..5227    +  promoter       AmpR promoter: bla
   5228..6088    +  CDS            AmpR: β-lactamase; bla; confers resistance to ampicillin, carbenicillin, and related antibiotics
   6259..6847    +  rep_origin     ori: high-copy-number ColE1/pMB1/pBR322/pUC origin of replication
   7030..7122    +  CDS            lacI (fragment): lac repressor; lacI; The lac repressor binds to the lac operator to inhibit transcription in E. coli. This inhibition can be relieved by adding lactose or isopropyl-β-D-thiogalactopyranoside (IPTG).
   7135..7156    +  protein_bind   CAP binding site: CAP binding activates transcription in the presence of cAMP. E. coli catabolite activator protein
   7171..7201    +  promoter       lac promoter: promoter for the E. coli lac operon
   7209..7225    +  protein_bind   lac operator: The lac repressor binds to the lac operator to inhibit transcription in E. coli. This inhibition can be relieved by adding lactose or isopropyl-β-D-thiogalactopyranoside (IPTG). lac repressor encoded by lacI
>Addgene plasmid #227174 | pWormgate2-myo-3p-mCherry-P2A-flag-UltraID | addgene full sequence | sequence record 459063 | Addgene NGS Result
ATGACCATGATTACGCCAAGCTTAGTGATTATAGTCTCTGTTTTCGTTAATTTTGAATTTTGCTTGATAA
GGCTGCAACAAAGATCAGGTTGACATATATTTTCAGTAATTTATTTTAACCTGTACTCTATCACTGCCGG
CTATAATAAGTTCTTGAATAAAATAATTTTCCCGACAAAACATGAGTATTTCTTTCGAAAATAAAAGTGC
AGGCTAATTAGAGATTATTCTGTAATTAACTGCATAATTTGTCACGTGCCATAGTTTTACATTCCACTAC
GTCATAGTTCTTAAAATACTAATCTCCTGAAAATAGAAGTAGGTGAAGAAAGTTTAATTATCAGTTCTAA
AATGACAATTGATCTTTGGAATATGTTCTGAAACTACCGATCATTGAACAGATGCTATTTGAATGATATA
GAATTGTATATTTGCAATTTCTGAAACGCGTTCTTAAAGGCACACAGATTAATTCAAAAGGGTCTGGCCG
CAAAAAGGTTTATGGTGGCCGATTTTGAGTTTTGTGTGTGATTGCTTTTTCACAATCAGTGTTTTCAGGA
TTATGTGATGAACTAGATCTTCAAGTTTCGTTACATTTCATATGTTTTCGGAACTCACGAAGTACATATT
GGGTATTGTGCTCAAAAAATTCAGCAATCAGCTTCGCTCCGCTGACTTTAGAACCCAAAAAAATAGTATG
GCCAAACTGACTGTGTTACGATCATTTCAATTTTTCAATACATATTTAAGATTTCTAAGAGTAAGAAGGT
CAAAAACTGTTCTGGAATACATATATATTTTTCAGGTTACAATTAGTCAAAAAGTGCACTGAAATATACG
TTTTAATTTCACGAATAACCCAATTAGTTCAATGTATTTTTGGTCAACCAACGTTAAAGTTTGGCTTCCA
ACCAATTATCATTTCTGATCAACCACAATGTTTTTTCTTTATCTGCAAGTTAATTTTTTATTTTTATCCA
GATGTTTGGCATATTTTTCAATTCTTCACTAGCGCCCACTTCTTGCACTTCCGGCGCCCTGAATCTAATG
CATCTGTTGCAAGAATTGAAAGACCAATCAACACATTGTTTTCTTCACGAGATACTGAAGAAAATGAATA
AAAACAGAGAAAAAGAGCCATGTGATTAGTGACAACTGTTGCTAACAGATACCATAGCTTGGACTTGGTA
CGTGATGGCAACGTATGGGTCAACAAAAATGATTGCAGAGGGGGTGCAAAACAGTCAAGTCGAGAAAATA
TGAAAAACAGAAAACAAAGAACAGAAAAATGGGTTTGAGAGTCAGTATAATTTATAAAAGAAAAATTGTA
CATAGAAATTAACCATTTTTGTAGAAGAAGTTATTTTTCAAGCATCGTTAAAAATTATTCAAAGCACCTT
ATTTCATATTTAATTTTAAACATGGTTAAATGAACAACACGGTGCGCAATCAGGAAAACTTGAAATCTGA
AACTGTTGTTGTGATCTTCTTCGCAACTGTTCAGATAGCACTAGTGTAATGTTAAGAGTGCGCGAATATA
ATGGAATATAATGGATCACACCTCCTGCCATCAGGTAAACGTCTCTGTTATCACATATTTCCAACTATTA
AATTTTTACCTTTTACAGTTTTACATTTTTTTGAAAAAAGTAACTTTTTGTCTTCAAAATCCCTGACGAA
AATATCAAATATTTTAATCGAGACTGCAGAGGAACCGATTGATGATTTGGAAAATCCAGCTTTACCTGTG
TAAGAACTGAAAAGTTTCATAACCCTAGGGTATTCCCAGTTACATTCCCCACTGGCTAACAATAGCACCC
AGTTTTTCATCACCTTTCTTCAAATTTCTCGGCGATTTGTTAAAAACAAAATTTGTGTCCCTTCTCTGAT
ATCTCTATGTCTCTAAACACAAGTTCATCGGAAAACGAAGGAGGGTAGGTGTTGGTTGGGCTCCCGAAGT
GAAAATAGAAGAGCAAGAATAGAATATTAGAGAGAGAGTGCAGAGAGGGCGGGATAGCTCCCGGGATTCC
GTTTTCTTCTTCTTTATCTTCAACGATGATGTGTGTGCGTGTTGTATAGATTCTGTTGCTCCCCCACAAC
TCGCTCCGAAGGCTCAATACAATTCAATTGATATTGGAGGAGAGCCTACCGGAGTGGGAGGATAAGAAGA
AACATAAGAAGAAGAAGAAGAAGAAGCATGCTTCTGGTTTTTGATGCTATGAAAACGGCACAAAAAGATG
ATTGAGGTCCCTTTTCAATACCTTCTCTCATCTTTCAAATCCCATTGAAACCTAAAACTTCTCACCACGC
TTTACCATTGTTCTCCAAAAACTTATAGCAATGTCTATAACTTTTTTATCTCTGAAAAGCAGTGTTCCAT
TTTTCTTTTTCCTATTTTATTTCAATTGTTTCTCACATTTCGTTTGGATTCTTTGCTTGTCAACCAGCTT
CTTCTTCCACTTTTACCGTCTAATTTTCAGGGCAGGGAGCCATCAAACCCACGACCACTAGATCCATCTA
GAAGCTAGCATGGTCTCAAAGGGTGAAGAAGATAACATGGCAATTATTAAAGAGTTTATGCGTTTCAAGG
TGCATATGGAGGGATCTGTCAATGGGCATGAGTTTGAAATTGAAGGTGAAGGAGAAGGCCGACCATATGA
GGGAACACAAACCGCAAAACTAAAGGTAAGTTTAAACATATATATACTAACTAACCCTGATTATTTAAAT
TTTCAGGTAACTAAAGGCGGACCATTACCATTCGCCTGGGACATCCTCTCTCCACAGTTCATGTATGGAA
GTAAAGCTTATGTTAAACATCCGGCAGATATACCAGATTATTTGAAACTTTCATTCCCGGAGGGTTTTAA
GTGGGAACGCGTAATGAATTTTGAAGACGGAGGAGTTGTTACAGTGACGCAAGACTCAAGGTAAGTTTAA
ACAGTTCGGTACTAACTAACCATACATATTTAAATTTTCAGCCTCCAAGATGGAGAATTTATTTATAAAG
TCAAACTTCGAGGAACGAATTTCCCCTCGGATGGACCTGTTATGCAGAAGAAGACTATGGGATGGGAAGC
TTCAAGTGAAAGAATGTACCCTGAAGACGGTGCTCTTAAGGGAGAGATTAAACAACGTCTTAAATTGAAA
GATGGAGGACATTACGATGCTGAGGTAAGTTTAAACATGATTTTACTAACTAACTAATCTGATTTAAATT
TTCAGGTGAAGACAACTTACAAAGCCAAAAAACCAGTTCAGCTGCCAGGAGCGTACAATGTTAATATTAA
ACTGGATATCACCTCCCACAACGAGGATTACACTATCGTTGAGCAATATGAAAGAGCTGAAGGGCGGCAC
TCGACAGGTGGCATGGATGAATTGTATAAGAGCGGAGCTACTAACTTCAGCCTGCTGAAGCAGGCTGGAG
ACGTGGAGGAGAACCCTGGACCTGGCAGCGATTATAAAGACGATGACGACAAGGACTTCAAGAACCTGAT
CTGGCTGAAGGAGGTGGACAGCACCCAGGAGAGACTGAAGGAGTGGAACGTGTCCTACGGCACCGCCCTG
GTGGCCGACAGACAGACCAAGGGCAGAGGCGGCCCGGGCAGAAAGTGGCTGAGCCAGGAGGGCGGCCTGT
ACTTCAGCTTCCTGCTGAACCCCAAGGAGTTCGAGAACCTGCTGCAGCTGCCCCTGGTGCTGGGCCTGAG
CGTGAGCGAGGCCCTGGAGGAGATCACCGAGATCCCCTTCAGCCTGAAGTGGCCCAACGACGTGTACTTC
CAGGAGAAGAAGGTGAGCGGCGTGCTGTGCGAGCTGAGCAAGGACAAGCTGATCGTGGGCATCGGCATCA
ACGTGAACCAGAGAGAGATCCCCGAGGAGATCAAGGACAGAGCCACCACCCTGTACGAGATCACCGGCAA
GGACTGGGACAGAAAGGAGGTGCTGCTGAAGGTGCTGAAGAGAATCAGCGAGAACCTGAAGAAGTTCAAG
GAGAAGTAAGAGCTCCGCATCGGCCGCTGTCATCAGATCGCCATCTCGCGCCCGTGCCTCTGACTTCTAA
GTCCAATTACTCTTCAACATCCCTACATGCTCTTTCTCCCTGTGCTCCCACCCCCTATTTTTGTTATTAT
CAAAAAACTTCTCTTAATTTCTTTGTTTTTTAGCTTCTTTTAAGTCACCTCTAACAATGAAATTGTGTAG
ATTCAAAAATAGAATTAATTCGTAATAAAAAGTCGAAAAAAATTGTGCTCCCTCCCCCCATTAATAATAA
TTCTATCCCAAAATCTACACAATGTTCTGTGTACACTTCTTATGTTTTTTACTTCTGATAAATTTTTTTG
AAACATCATAGAAAAAACCGCACACAAAATACCTTATCATATGTTACGTTTCAGTTTATGACCGCAATTT
TTATTTCTTCGCACGTCTGGGCCTCTCATGACGTCAAATCATGCTCATCGTGAAAAAGTTTTGGAGTATT
TTTGGAATTTTTCAATCAAGTGAAAGTTTATGAAATTAATTTTCCTGCTTTTGCTTTTTGGGGTTTCCCC
TATTGTTTGTCAAGATTTCGAGGACGGCGTTTTTCTTGCTAAAATCACAAGTATTGATGAGCACGATGCA
AGAAAGATCGGAAGAAGGTTTGGGTTTGAGGCTCAGTGGAAGGTGAGTAGAAGTTGATAATTTGAAAGTG
GAGTAGTGTCTATGGGGTTTTTGCCTTAAATGACAGAATACATTCCCAATATACCAAACATAACTGTTTC
TACTAGTCGGCCGTACGGGCCCTTTCGTCTCGCGCGTTTCGGTGATGACGGTGAAAACCTCTGACACATG
CAGCTCCCGGAGACGGTCACAGCTTGTCTGTAAGCGGATGCCGGGAGCAGACAAGCCCGTCAGGGCGCGT
CAGCGGGTGTTGGCGGGTGTCGGGGCTGGCTTAACTATGCGGCATCAGAGCAGATTGTACTGAGAGTGCA
CCATATGCGGTGTGAAATACCGCACAGATGCGTAAGGAGAAAATACCGCATCAGGCGGCCTTAAGGGCCT
CGTGATACGCCTATTTTTATAGGTTAATGTCATGATAATAATGGTTTCTTAGACGTCAGGTGGCACTTTT
CGGGGAAATGTGCGCGGAACCCCTATTTGTTTATTTTTCTAAATACATTCAAATATGTATCCGCTCATGA
GACAATAACCCTGATAAATGCTTCAATAATATTGAAAAAGGAAGAGTATGAGTATTCAACATTTCCGTGT
CGCCCTTATTCCCTTTTTTGCGGCATTTTGCCTTCCTGTTTTTGCTCACCCAGAAACGCTGGTGAAAGTA
AAAGATGCTGAAGATCAGTTGGGTGCACGAGTGGGTTACATCGAACTGGATCTCAACAGCGGTAAGATCC
TTGAGAGTTTTCGCCCCGAAGAACGTTTTCCAATGATGAGCACTTTTAAAGTTCTGCTATGTGGCGCGGT
ATTATCCCGTATTGACGCCGGGCAAGAGCAACTCGGTCGCCGCATACACTATTCTCAGAATGACTTGGTT
GAGTACTCACCAGTCACAGAAAAGCATCTTACGGATGGCATGACAGTAAGAGAATTATGCAGTGCTGCCA
TAACCATGAGTGATAACACTGCGGCCAACTTACTTCTGACAACGATCGGAGGACCGAAGGAGCTAACCGC
TTTTTTGCACAACATGGGGGATCATGTAACTCGCCTTGATCGTTGGGAACCGGAGCTGAATGAAGCCATA
CCAAACGACGAGCGTGACACCACGATGCCTGTAGCAATGGCAACAACGTTGCGCAAACTATTAACTGGCG
AACTACTTACTCTAGCTTCCCGGCAACAATTAATAGACTGGATGGAGGCGGATAAAGTTGCAGGACCACT
TCTGCGCTCGGCCCTTCCGGCTGGCTGGTTTATTGCTGATAAATCTGGAGCCGGTGAGCGTGGGTCTCGC
GGTATCATTGCAGCACTGGGGCCAGATGGTAAGCCCTCCCGTATCGTAGTTATCTACACGACGGGGAGTC
AGGCAACTATGGATGAACGAAATAGACAGATCGCTGAGATAGGTGCCTCACTGATTAAGCATTGGTAACT
GTCAGACCAAGTTTACTCATATATACTTTAGATTGATTTAAAACTTCATTTTTAATTTAAAAGGATCTAG
GTGAAGATCCTTTTTGATAATCTCATGACCAAAATCCCTTAACGTGAGTTTTCGTTCCACTGAGCGTCAG
ACCCCGTAGAAAAGATCAAAGGATCTTCTTGAGATCCTTTTTTTCTGCGCGTAATCTGCTGCTTGCAAAC
AAAAAAACCACCGCTACCAGCGGTGGTTTGTTTGCCGGATCAAGAGCTACCAACTCTTTTTCCGAAGGTA
ACTGGCTTCAGCAGAGCGCAGATACCAAATACTGTTCTTCTAGTGTAGCCGTAGTTAGGCCACCACTTCA
AGAACTCTGTAGCACCGCCTACATACCTCGCTCTGCTAATCCTGTTACCAGTGGCTGCTGCCAGTGGCGA
TAAGTCGTGTCTTACCGGGTTGGACTCAAGACGATAGTTACCGGATAAGGCGCAGCGGTCGGGCTGAACG
GGGGGTTCGTGCACACAGCCCAGCTTGGAGCGAACGACCTACACCGAACTGAGATACCTACAGCGTGAGC
TATGAGAAAGCGCCACGCTTCCCGAAGGGAGAAAGGCGGACAGGTATCCGGTAAGCGGCAGGGTCGGAAC
AGGAGAGCGCACGAGGGAGCTTCCAGGGGGAAACGCCTGGTATCTTTATAGTCCTGTCGGGTTTCGCCAC
CTCTGACTTGAGCGTCGATTTTTGTGATGCTCGTCAGGGGGGCGGAGCCTATGGAAAAACGCCAGCAACG
CGGCCTTTTTACGGTTCCTGGCCTTTTGCTGGCCTTTTGCTCACATGTTCTTTCCTGCGTTATCCCCTGA
TTCTGTGGATAACCGTATTACCGCCTTTGAGTGAGCTGATACCGCTCGCCGCAGCCGAACGACCGAGCGC
AGCGAGTCAGTGAGCGAGGAAGCGGAAGAGCGCCCAATACGCAAACCGCCTCTCCCCGCGCGTTGGCCGA
TTCATTAATGCAGCTGGCACGACAGGTTTCCCGACTGGAAAGCGGGCAGTGAGCGCAACGCAATTAATGT
GAGTTAGCTCACTCATTAGGCACCCCAGGCTTTACACTTTATGCTTCCGGCTCGTATGTTGTGTGGAATT
GTGAGCGGATAACAATTTCACACAGGAAACAGCT
